>Addgene plasmid #137179 | CMV_Npu-saBE3.9max N-terminal | addgene full sequence | sequence record 270339 | Addgene NGS Result
ATATGCCAAGTACGCCCCCTATTGACGTCAATGACGGTAAATGGCCCGCCTGGCATTATGCCCAGTACAT
GACCTTATGGGACTTTCCTACTTGGCAGTACATCTACGTATTAGTCATCGCTATTACCATGGTGATGCGG
TTTTGGCAGTACATCAATGGGCGTGGATAGCGGTTTGACTCACGGGGATTTCCAAGTCTCCACCCCATTG
ACGTCAATGGGAGTTTGTTTTGGCACCAAAATCAACGGGACTTTCCAAAATGTCGTAACAACTCCGCCCC
ATTGACGCAAATGGGCGGTAGGCGTGTACGGTGGGAGGTCTATATAAGCAGAGCTGGTTTAGTGAACCGT
CAGATCCGCTAGAGATCCGCGGCCGCTAATACGACTCACTATAGGGAGAGCCGCCACCATGAAACGGACA
GCCGACGGAAGCGAGTTCGAGTCACCAAAGAAGAAGCGGAAAGTCTCCTCAGAGACTGGGCCTGTCGCCG
TCGATCCAACCCTGCGCCGCCGGATTGAACCTCACGAGTTTGAAGTGTTCTTTGACCCCCGGGAGCTGAG
AAAGGAGACATGCCTGCTGTACGAGATCAACTGGGGAGGCAGGCACTCCATCTGGAGGCACACCTCTCAG
AACACAAATAAGCACGTGGAGGTGAACTTCATCGAGAAGTTTACCACAGAGCGGTACTTCTGCCCCAATA
CCAGATGTAGCATCACATGGTTTCTGAGCTGGTCCCCTTGCGGAGAGTGTAGCAGGGCCATCACCGAGTT
CCTGTCCAGATATCCACACGTGACACTGTTTATCTACATCGCCAGGCTGTATCACCACGCAGACCCAAGG
AATAGGCAGGGCCTGCGCGATCTGATCAGCTCCGGCGTGACCATCCAGATCATGACAGAGCAGGAGTCCG
GCTACTGCTGGCGGAACTTCGTGAATTATTCTCCTAGCAACGAGGCCCACTGGCCTAGGTACCCACACCT
GTGGGTGCGCCTGTACGTGCTGGAGCTGTATTGCATCATCCTGGGCCTGCCCCCTTGTCTGAATATCCTG
CGGAGAAAGCAGCCCCAGCTGACCTTCTTTACAATCGCCCTGCAGTCTTGTCACTATCAGAGGCTGCCAC
CCCACATCCTGTGGGCCACAGGCCTGAAGTCTGGAGGATCTAGCGGAGGATCCTCTGGCAGCGAGACACC
AGGAACAAGCGAGTCAGCAACACCAGAGAGCAGTGGCGGCAGCAGCGGCGGCAGCGGGAAGCGAAATTAC
ATTCTGGGGCTGGCCATTGGCATTACATCAGTGGGCTATGGCATCATTGACTACGAGACAAGGGACGTGA
TCGACGCCGGCGTGAGACTGTTCAAGGAGGCCAACGTGGAGAACAATGAGGGCCGGAGATCCAAGAGGGG
AGCAAGGCGCCTGAAGCGGAGAAGGCGCCACAGAATCCAGAGAGTGAAGAAGCTGCTGTTCGATTACAAC
CTGCTGACCGACCACTCCGAGCTGTCTGGCATCAATCCTTATGAGGCCAGAGTGAAGGGCCTGTCCCAGA
AGCTGTCTGAGGAGGAGTTTAGCGCCGCCCTGCTGCACCTGGCAAAGAGGAGAGGCGTGCACAACGTGAA
TGAGGTGGAGGAGGACACCGGCAACGAGCTGTCCACAAAGGAGCAGATCAGCCGCAATTCCAAGGCCCTG
GAGGAGAAGTATGTGGCCGAGCTGCAGCTGGAGCGGCTGAAGAAGGATGGCGAGGTGAGGGGCTCCATCA
ATCGCTTCAAGACCTCTGACTACGTGAAGGAGGCCAAGCAGCTGCTGAAGGTGCAGAAGGCCTACCACCA
GCTGGATCAGTCCTTTATCGATACATATATCGACCTGCTGGAGACAAGGCGCACATACTATGAGGGACCA
GGAGAGGGCTCTCCCTTCGGCTGGAAGGACATCAAGGAGTGGTACGAGATGCTGATGGGCCACTGCACCT
ATTTTCCAGAGGAGCTGAGAAGCGTGAAGTACGCCTATAACGCCGATCTGTACAACGCCCTGAATGACCT
GAACAACCTGGTCATCACCAGGGATGAGAACGAGAAGCTGGAGTACTATGAGAAGTTCCAGATCATCGAG
AACGTGTTCAAGCAGAAGAAGAAGCCTACACTGAAGCAGATCGCCAAGGAGATCCTGGTGAACGAGGAGG
ACATCAAGGGCTACCGCGTGACCTCCACAGGCAAGCCAGAGTTCACCAATCTGAAGGTGTATCACGATAT
CAAGGACATCACAGCCCGGAAGGAGATCATCGAGAACGCCGAGCTGCTGGATCAGATCGCCAAGATCCTG
ACCATCTATCAGAGCTCCGAGGACATCCAGGAGGAGCTGACCAACCTGAATAGCGAGCTGACACAGGAGG
AGATCGAGCAGATCAGCAATCTGAAGGGCTACACCGGCACACACAACCTGAGCCTGAAGGCCATCAATCT
GATCCTGGATGAGCTGTGGCACACAAACGACAATCAGATCGCCATCTTTAACCGGCTGAAGCTGGTGCCA
AAGAAGGTGGACCTGTCCCAGCAGAAGGAGATCCCAACCACACTGGTGGACGATTTCATCCTGTCTCCCG
TGGTGAAGCGGAGCTTCATCCAGAGCATCAAAGTGATCAACGCCATCATCAAGAAGTACGGCCTGCCCAA
TGATATCATCATCGAGCTGGCCAGGGAGAAGAACTCCAAGGACGCCCAGAAGATGATCAATGAGATGCAG
AAGAGGAACCGCCAGACCAATGAGCGGATCGAGGAGATCATCAGAACCACAGGCAAGGAGAACGCCAAGT
ACCTGATCGAGAAGATCAAGCTGCACGATATGCAGGAGGGCAAGTGCCTGTCCTACGAGACAGAGATCCT
GACAGTGGAGTATGGCCTGCTGCCAATCGGCAAGATCGTGGAGAAGAGGATCGAGTGTACCGTGTACTCT
GTGGATAACAATGGCAACATCTATACACAGCCCGTGGCACAGTGGCACGATAGGGGAGAGCAGGAGGTGT
TCGAGTATTGCCTGGAGGACGGCAGCCTGATCAGGGCAACCAAGGACCACAAGTTCATGACAGTGGATGG
CCAGATGCTGCCCATCGACGAGATTTTCGAGCGGGAGCTGGACCTGATGAGAGTGGATAACCTGCCTAAT
AGCGGAGGCAGTAAAAGAACAGCAGACGGGAGTGAGTTTGAGCCCAAGAAAAAGAGAAAGGTGTAACCGG
TCATCATCACCATCACCATTGAGTTTAAACCCGCTGATCAGCCTCGACTGTGCCTTCTAGTTGCCAGCCA
TCTGTTGTTTGCCCCTCCCCCGTGCCTTCCTTGACCCTGGAAGGTGCCACTCCCACTGTCCTTTCCTAAT
AAAATGAGGAAATTGCATCGCATTGTCTGAGTAGGTGTCATTCTATTCTGGGGGGTGGGGTGGGGCAGGA
CAGCAAGGGGGAGGATTGGGAAGACAATAGCAGGCATGCTGGGGATGCGGTGGGCTCTATGGCTTCTGAG
GCGGAAAGAACCAGCTGGGGCTCGATACCGTCGACCTCTAGCTAGAGCTTGGCGTAATCATGGTCATAGC
TGTTTCCTGTGTGAAATTGTTATCCGCTCACAATTCCACACAACATACGAGCCGGAAGCATAAAGTGTAA
AGCCTAGGGTGCCTAATGAGTGAGCTAACTCACATTAATTGCGTTGCGCTCACTGCCCGCTTTCCAGTCG
GGAAACCTGTCGTGCCAGCTGCATTAATGAATCGGCCAACGCGCGGGGAGAGGCGGTTTGCGTATTGGGC
GCTCTTCCGCTTCCTCGCTCACTGACTCGCTGCGCTCGGTCGTTCGGCTGCGGCGAGCGGTATCAGCTCA
CTCAAAGGCGGTAATACGGTTATCCACAGAATCAGGGGATAACGCAGGAAAGAACATGTGAGCAAAAGGC
CAGCAAAAGGCCAGGAACCGTAAAAAGGCCGCGTTGCTGGCGTTTTTCCATAGGCTCCGCCCCCCTGACG
AGCATCACAAAAATCGACGCTCAAGTCAGAGGTGGCGAAACCCGACAGGACTATAAAGATACCAGGCGTT
TCCCCCTGGAAGCTCCCTCGTGCGCTCTCCTGTTCCGACCCTGCCGCTTACCGGATACCTGTCCGCCTTT
CTCCCTTCGGGAAGCGTGGCGCTTTCTCATAGCTCACGCTGTAGGTATCTCAGTTCGGTGTAGGTCGTTC
GCTCCAAGCTGGGCTGTGTGCACGAACCCCCCGTTCAGCCCGACCGCTGCGCCTTATCCGGTAACTATCG
TCTTGAGTCCAACCCGGTAAGACACGACTTATCGCCACTGGCAGCAGCCACTGGTAACAGGATTAGCAGA
GCGAGGTATGTAGGCGGTGCTACAGAGTTCTTGAAGTGGTGGCCTAACTACGGCTACACTAGAAGAACAG
TATTTGGTATCTGCGCTCTGCTGAAGCCAGTTACCTTCGGAAAAAGAGTTGGTAGCTCTTGATCCGGCAA
ACAAACCACCGCTGGTAGCGGTGGTTTTTTTGTTTGCAAGCAGCAGATTACGCGCAGAAAAAAAGGATCT
CAAGAAGATCCTTTGATCTTTTCTACGGGGTCTGACGCTCAGTGGAACGAAAACTCACGTTAAGGGATTT
TGGTCATGAGATTATCAAAAAGGATCTTCACCTAGATCCTTTTAAATTAAAAATGAAGTTTTAAATCAAT
CTAAAGTATATATGAGTAAACTTGGTCTGACAGTTACCAATGCTTAATCAGTGAGGCACCTATCTCAGCG
ATCTGTCTATTTCGTTCATCCATAGTTGCCTGACTCCCCGTCGTGTAGATAACTACGATACGGGAGGGCT
TACCATCTGGCCCCAGTGCTGCAATGATACCGCGAGACCCACGCTCACCGGCTCCAGATTTATCAGCAAT
AAACCAGCCAGCCGGAAGGGCCGAGCGCAGAAGTGGTCCTGCAACTTTATCCGCCTCCATCCAGTCTATT
AATTGTTGCCGGGAAGCTAGAGTAAGTAGTTCGCCAGTTAATAGTTTGCGCAACGTTGTTGCCATTGCTA
CAGGCATCGTGGTGTCACGCTCGTCGTTTGGTATGGCTTCATTCAGCTCCGGTTCCCAACGATCAAGGCG
AGTTACATGATCCCCCATGTTGTGCAAAAAAGCGGTTAGCTCCTTCGGTCCTCCGATCGTTGTCAGAAGT
AAGTTGGCCGCAGTGTTATCACTCATGGTTATGGCAGCACTGCATAATTCTCTTACTGTCATGCCATCCG
TAAGATGCTTTTCTGTGACTGGTGAGTACTCAACCAAGTCATTCTGAGAATAGTGTATGCGGCGACCGAG
TTGCTCTTGCCCGGCGTCAATACGGGATAATACCGCGCCACATAGCAGAACTTTAAAAGTGCTCATCATT
GGAAAACGTTCTTCGGGGCGAAAACTCTCAAGGATCTTACCGCTGTTGAGATCCAGTTCGATGTAACCCA
CTCGTGCACCCAACTGATCTTCAGCATCTTTTACTTTCACCAGCGTTTCTGGGTGAGCAAAAACAGGAAG
GCAAAATGCCGCAAAAAAGGGAATAAGGGCGACACGGAAATGTTGAATACTCATACTCTTCCTTTTTCAA
TATTATTGAAGCATTTATCAGGGTTATTGTCTCATGAGCGGATACATATTTGAATGTATTTAGAAAAATA
AACAAATAGGGGTTCCGCGCACATTTCCCCGAAAAGTGCCACCTGACGTCGACGGATCGGGAGATCGATC
TCCCGATCCCCTAGGGTCGACTCTCAGTACAATCTGCTCTGATGCCGCATAGTTAAGCCAGTATCTGCTC
CCTGCTTGTGTGTTGGAGGTCGCTGAGTAGTGCGCGAGCAAAATTTAAGCTACAACAAGGCAAGGCTTGA
CCGACAATTGCATGAAGAATCTGCTTAGGGTTAGGCGTTTTGCGCTGCTTCGCGATGTACGGGCCAGATA
TACGCGTTGACATTGATTATTGACTAGTTATTAATAGTAATCAATTACGGGGTCATTAGTTCATAGCCCA
TATATGGAGTTCCGCGTTACATAACTTACGGTAAATGGCCCGCCTGGCTGACCGCCCAACGACCCCCGCC
CATTGACGTCAATAATGACGTATGTTCCCATAGTAACGCCAATAGGGACTTTCCATTGACGTCAATGGGT
GGAGTATTTACGGTAAACTGCCCACTTGGCAGTACATCAAGTGTATC
Features (pLannotate 1.2.2; 17 found; start..end, strand, type, name):
    132..335     +  promoter       CMV promoter: human cytomegalovirus (CMV) immediate early promoter
    377..395     +  promoter       T7 promoter: promoter for bacteriophage T7 RNA polymerase
    466..1149    +  CDS            Apobec1: ABEC1_RAT - Experimental evidence at protein level: Swiss-Prot protein existence level 1. Catalytic component of the apolipoprotein B mRNA editing enzyme complex which is responsible for the postranscriptional editing of a CAA codon for Gln to a UAA codon for stop in the APOB mRNA. May also play a role in the epigenetic regulation of gene expression by participating in DNA demethylation. From Rattus norvegicus (Rat).
   1249..2880    +  CDS            cas9 (fragment): CAS9_STAAU - Experimental evidence at protein level: Swiss-Prot protein existence level 1. CRISPR (clustered regularly interspaced short palindromic repeat) is an adaptive immune system that provides protection against mobile genetic elements (viruses, transposable elements and conjugative plasmids). CRISPR clusters contain spacers, sequences complementary to antecedent mobile elements, and target invading nucleic acids. CRISPR clusters are transcribed and processed into CRISPR RNA (crRNA). In type II CRISPR systems correct processing of pre-crRNA requires a trans- encoded small RNA (tracrRNA)
   2845..3144    +  CDS            dnaE-N (fragment): DPO3A_SYNY3 - Experimental evidence at protein level: Swiss-Prot protein existence level 1. DNA polymerase III is a complex, multichain enzyme responsible for most of the replicative synthesis in bacteria. This DNA polymerase also exhibits 3' to 5' exonuclease activity. The alpha chain is the DNA polymerase (By similarity). From Synechocystis sp. (strain PCC 6803 / Kazusa).
   3268..3492    +  polyA_signal   bGH poly(A) signal: bovine growth hormone polyadenylation signal
   3496..3517    +  promoter       SV40 promoter (fragment): SV40 enhancer and early promoter
   3522..3538    +  misc_feature   MCS (fragment): pBluescript multiple cloning site
   3587..3603    -  protein_bind   lac operator: The lac repressor binds to the lac operator to inhibit transcription in E. coli. This inhibition can be relieved by adding lactose or isopropyl-β-D-thiogalactopyranoside (IPTG). lac repressor encoded by lacI
   3611..3641    -  promoter       lac promoter: promoter for the E. coli lac operon
   3656..3677    -  protein_bind   CAP binding site: CAP binding activates transcription in the presence of cAMP. E. coli catabolite activator protein
   3690..3782    -  CDS            lacI (fragment): lac repressor; lacI; The lac repressor binds to the lac operator to inhibit transcription in E. coli. This inhibition can be relieved by adding lactose or isopropyl-β-D-thiogalactopyranoside (IPTG).
   3965..4553    -  rep_origin     ori: high-copy-number ColE1/pMB1/pBR322/pUC origin of replication
   4724..5584    -  CDS            AmpR: β-lactamase; bla; confers resistance to ampicillin, carbenicillin, and related antibiotics
   5585..5689    -  promoter       AmpR promoter: bla
   5760..5804    -  misc_feature   bom (fragment): basis of mobility region from pBR322
   5959..131     +  enhancer       CMV enhancer (across the origin): human cytomegalovirus immediate early enhancer
