[The description below was written by a language model from this plasmid's Addgene catalogue record and pLannotate feature annotations shown in this document.]
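Description:
CMV_Npu-saBE3.9max N-terminal is a 6.2 kb mammalian expression plasmid on a pCMV backbone that encodes the amino-terminal half of a split-intein cytosine base editor built on Staphylococcus aureus Cas9. It is propagated in E. coli through a high-copy ColE1/pUC-type origin and selected with ampicillin via the β-lactamase gene and its native promoter. Short remnants of lac regulatory elements, lacI, a pBluescript polylinker, an SV40 promoter and a pBR322 bom region are also annotated in the backbone and appear to be cloning vestiges rather than functional parts.

The expression cassette is driven by the human CMV immediate-early enhancer and promoter, with a T7 promoter lying just upstream of the coding region, and is terminated by the bovine growth hormone polyadenylation signal. The open reading frame begins with rat APOBEC1, the cytidine deaminase that converts C to U in single-stranded DNA exposed by Cas9 binding. This is followed by an N-terminal fragment of S. aureus Cas9 carrying the D10A mutation, which makes the reconstituted enzyme a nickase. The Cas9 fragment is fused to an N-terminal DnaE split-intein segment; the annotation tool matched it to the Synechocystis homologue, whereas the construct name identifies it as the Npu intein. When co-expressed with the matching C-terminal half, which is carried on a separate construct, the intein halves associate and trans-splice to yield the full-length saBE3.9max editor.

The split design was developed so that each half of a base editor fits within adeno-associated virus packaging limits for in vivo delivery to mouse tissues. This plasmid has no annotated ITRs, so it serves for expressing the N-terminal half by transfection of mammalian cells. No guide RNA cassette is annotated.
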