Addgene plasmid #137179: CMV_Npu-saBE3.9max N-terminal
Purpose: Expresses the N-terminal split-intein fragment of S. aureus BE3.9max from the CMV promoter
Depositing lab: David Liu. Depositing organization: Broad Institute. Publication: Cytosine and adenine base editing of the brain, liver, retina, heart and skeletal muscle of mice via adeno-associated viruses. Levy JM, Yeh WH, Pendse N, Davis JR, Hennessey E, Butcher R, Koblan LW, Comander J, Liu Q, Liu DR. Nat Biomed Eng. 2020 Jan;4(1):97-110. doi: 10.1038/s41551-019-0501-5. Epub 2020 Jan 14. PubMed 31937940.
Backbone
  Vector backbone: pCMV
  Vector type: Mammalian Expression
Growth in bacteria
  Bacterial resistance: Ampicillin, 100 μg/mL
  Growth temperature: 37°C
  Growth strain: Mach1
  Copy number: High Copy
Gene/Insert
  Gene/Insert name: Npu-saBE3.9max_N-terminal (alt name: JL817)
  Species: Synthetic
  Mutation: Cas9 D10A
  Promoter: CMV
  Cloning method: Gibson Cloning
Terms and licenses: Academic/Nonprofit Terms; Industry Terms: Not Available to Industry
How to cite: CMV_Npu-saBE3.9max N-terminal was a gift from David Liu (Addgene plasmid # 137179 ; http://n2t.net/addgene:137179 ; RRID:Addgene_137179)
